Addgene plasmid #76146: CLP1 gRNA (BRDN0001146499)
Purpose: 3rd generation lentiviral gRNA plasmid targeting human CLP1
Depositing lab: John Doench & David Root. Depositing organization: Broad Institute. Publication: Optimized sgRNA design to maximize activity and minimize off-target effects of CRISPR-Cas9. Doench JG, Fusi N, Sullender M, Hegde M, Vaimberg EW, Donovan KF, Smith I, Tothova Z, Wilen C, Orchard R, Virgin HW, Listgarten J, Root DE. Nat Biotechnol. 2016 Jan 18. doi: 10.1038/nbt.3437. PubMed 26780180.
Backbone
  Vector backbone: lentiGuide-Puro
  Backbone manufacturer: Zhang Lab (Addgene plasmid # 52963)
  Vector type: Mammalian Expression, Lentiviral, CRISPR
  Selectable markers: Puromycin
Growth in bacteria
  Bacterial resistance: Ampicillin, 100 μg/mL
  Growth temperature: 37°C
  Growth strain: DH5alpha
  Copy number: High Copy
Gene/Insert
  Gene/Insert name: CLP1 (alt names: CLP1; NM_001142597.1)
  gRNA/shRNA sequence: TAGACTTGCCCACATCAGTG
  Species: H. sapiens (human)
  Entrez Gene: CLP1 (a.k.a. HEAB, hClp1)
  Promoter: hU6
  Cloning method: Unknown
  Sequencing primers: 5′ U6-F; 3′ pS2-R
Terms and licenses: Academic/Nonprofit Terms; Industry Terms: Not Available to Industry
Depositor comments: The gRNA was designed to target the following Genbank reference sequence(s): NM_001142597.1,NM_006831.2. Note that this plasmid does NOT contain Cas9. It should be used in conjunction with lentiCas9-Blast (Addgene #52962) or otherwise with cell lines already expressing Cas9. Browse the full kinome gRNA library at http://www.addgene.org/pooled-library/broadgpp-human-kinome/ or visit http://www.broadinstitute.org/rnai/public/ for detailed protocols and information.
How to cite: CLP1 gRNA (BRDN0001146499) was a gift from John Doench & David Root (Addgene plasmid # 76146 ; http://n2t.net/addgene:76146 ; RRID:Addgene_76146)
