[The description below was written by a language model from this plasmid's Addgene catalogue record and pLannotate feature annotations shown in this document.]
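Description:
CLP1 gRNA (BRDN0001146499) is a third-generation lentiviral CRISPR guide plasmid built on the lentiGuide-Puro backbone, carrying a single guide RNA directed against human CLP1 (also known as HEAB or hClp1). According to the depositor, the guide was designed against two CLP1 reference transcripts and belongs to a human kinome gRNA collection. In bacteria the roughly 8.3 kb plasmid is maintained at high copy through a ColE1/pUC-type origin and selected with ampicillin via the β-lactamase gene. An f1 origin, an SV40 origin and remnants of a lac/T7/T3 cloning region are also annotated in the backbone.

The transfer cassette begins with an RSV promoter fused to a truncated HIV-1 5' LTR, which drives Tat-independent production of the viral genome in packaging cells. This is followed by the Ψ packaging signal with a gag fragment, and by the RRE for Rev-dependent nuclear export. Within the provirus, the human U6 RNA polymerase III promoter transcribes the CLP1 spacer joined to the Streptococcus pyogenes Cas9 gRNA scaffold. A cPPT/CTS element, which aids nuclear import of the viral genome, follows the guide cassette. Next, the EF-1α core promoter with its intron A expresses puromycin N-acetyltransferase, so that transduced mammalian cells can be selected with puromycin. A WPRE enhances transcript expression, and the ΔU3 self-inactivating 3' LTR disables LTR promoter activity after integration.

The plasmid does not encode Cas9. It is intended for use with a separate Cas9 lentivector or in cells that already express Cas9, where it directs cleavage and knockout of CLP1 in human cells.
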