Features (pLannotate 1.2.2; 29 found; start..end, strand, type, name):
     14..80      +  CDS            small t antigen (fragment): SV40 (simian virus 40) small t antigen
    106..317     +  promoter       EF-1α core promoter: core promoter for human elongation factor EF-1α
    318..1256    +  intron         EF-1α intron A: intron upstream of the start codon of human EF-1α
   1278..1877    +  CDS            PuroR (fragment): puromycin N-acetyltransferase; pac from Streptomyces; confers resistance to puromycin
   1893..2481    +  misc_feature   WPRE: woodchuck hepatitis virus posttranscriptional regulatory element
   2532..2551    +  misc_feature   cPPT/CTS (fragment): central polypurine tract and central termination sequence of HIV-1
   2553..2786    +  LTR            3' LTR (ΔU3): self-inactivating 3' long terminal repeat (LTR) from HIV-1
   2864..2985    +  polyA_signal   SV40 poly(A) signal: SV40 polyadenylation signal
   3025..3160    +  rep_origin     SV40 ori: SV40 origin of replication
   3181..3199    -  promoter       T7 promoter: promoter for bacteriophage T7 RNA polymerase
   3207..3362    +  CDS            lacZα (fragment): LacZα fragment of β-galactosidase; lacZ fragment
   3367..3795    +  rep_origin     f1 ori (sequence partly withheld): f1 bacteriophage origin of replication; arrow indicates direction of (+) strand synthesis
   3848..3952    +  promoter       AmpR promoter: bla
   3953..4813    +  CDS            AmpR: β-lactamase; bla; confers resistance to ampicillin, carbenicillin, and related antibiotics
   4984..5572    +  rep_origin     ori: high-copy-number ColE1/pMB1/pBR322/pUC origin of replication
   5755..5847    +  CDS            lacI (fragment): lac repressor; lacI; The lac repressor binds to the lac operator to inhibit transcription in E. coli. This inhibition can be relieved by adding lactose or isopropyl-β-D-thiogalactopyranoside (IPTG).
   5860..5881    +  protein_bind   CAP binding site: CAP binding activates transcription in the presence of cAMP. E. coli catabolite activator protein
   5896..5926    +  promoter       lac promoter: promoter for the E. coli lac operon
   5934..5950    +  protein_bind   lac operator: The lac repressor binds to the lac operator to inhibit transcription in E. coli. This inhibition can be relieved by adding lactose or isopropyl-β-D-thiogalactopyranoside (IPTG). lac repressor encoded by lacI
   5995..6013    +  promoter       T3 promoter: promoter for bacteriophage T3 RNA polymerase
   6041..6267    +  promoter       RSV promoter: Rous sarcoma virus enhancer/promoter
   6268..6448    +  LTR            5' LTR (truncated): truncated 5' long terminal repeat (LTR) from HIV-1
   6495..6620    +  misc_feature   HIV-1 Ψ: packaging signal of human immunodeficiency virus type 1
   6604..6967    +  CDS            HIV-1 gag (fragment): gag protein from human immunodeficiency virus 1; gag
   7113..7346    +  misc_feature   RRE: The Rev response element (RRE) of HIV-1 allows for Rev-dependent mRNA export from the nucleus to the cytoplasm.
   7723..7749    +  CDS            Rev (fragment): human immunodeficiency virus 1 (HIV-1) Rev protein; rev; enhances nuclear export of unspliced and incompletely spliced viral mRNAs
   7753..7993    +  promoter       U6 promoter: RNA polymerase III promoter for human U6 snRNA
   8023..8098    +  misc_RNA       gRNA scaffold: guide RNA scaffold for the Streptococcus pyogenes CRISPR/Cas9 system
   8154..8271    +  misc_feature   cPPT/CTS: central polypurine tract and central termination sequence of HIV-1
>Addgene plasmid #76146 | CLP1 gRNA (BRDN0001146499) | addgene full sequence | sequence record 185276 | Addgene Assembled Sequence
CCCGGGTGCAAAGATGGATAAAGTTTTAAACAGAGAGGAATCTTTGCAGCTAATGGACCTTCTAGGTCTT
GAAAGGAGTGGGAATTGGCTCCGGTGCCCGTCAGTGGGCAGAGCGCACATCGCCCACAGTCCCCGAGAAG
TTGGGGGGAGGGGTCGGCAATTGATCCGGTGCCTAGAGAAGGTGGCGCGGGGTAAACTGGGAAAGTGATG
TCGTGTACTGGCTCCGCCTTTTTCCCGAGGGTGGGGGAGAACCGTATATAAGTGCAGTAGTCGCCGTGAA
CGTTCTTTTTCGCAACGGGTTTGCCGCCAGAACACAGGTAAGTGCCGTGTGTGGTTCCCGCGGGCCTGGC
CTCTTTACGGGTTATGGCCCTTGCGTGCCTTGAATTACTTCCACCTGGCTGCAGTACGTGATTCTTGATC
CCGAGCTTCGGGTTGGAAGTGGGTGGGAGAGTTCGAGGCCTTGCGCTTAAGGAGCCCCTTCGCCTCGTGC
TTGAGTTGAGGCCTGGCCTGGGCGCTGGGGCCGCCGCGTGCGAATCTGGTGGCACCTTCGCGCCTGTCTC
GCTGCTTTCGATAAGTCTCTAGCCATTTAAAATTTTTGATGACCTGCTGCGACGCTTTTTTTCTGGCAAG
ATAGTCTTGTAAATGCGGGCCAAGATCTGCACACTGGTATTTCGGTTTTTGGGGCCGCGGGCGGCGACGG
GGCCCGTGCGTCCCAGCGCACATGTTCGGCGAGGCGGGGCCTGCGAGCGCGGCCACCGAGAATCGGACGG
GGGTAGTCTCAAGCTGGCCGGCCTGCTCTGGTGCCTGGCCTCGCGCCGCCGTGTATCGCCCCGCCCTGGG
CGGCAAGGCTGGCCCGGTCGGCACCAGTTGCGTGAGCGGAAAGATGGCCGCTTCCCGGCCCTGCTGCAGG
GAGCTCAAAATGGAGGACGCGGCGCTCGGGAGAGCGGGCGGGTGAGTCACCCACACAAAGGAAAAGGGCC
TTTCCGTCCTCAGCCGTCGCTTCATGTGACTCCACGGAGTACCGGGCGCCGTCCAGGCACCTCGATTAGT
TCTCGAGCTTTTGGAGTACGTCGTCTTTAGGTTGGGGGGAGGGGTTTTATGCGATGGAGTTTCCCCACAC
TGAGTGGGTGGAGACTGAAGTTAGGCCAGCTTGGCACTTGATGTAATTCTCCTTGGAATTTGCCCTTTTT
GAGTTTGGATCTTGGTTCATTCTCAAGCCTCAGACAGTGGTTCAAAGTTTTTTTCTTCCATTTCAGGTGT
CGTGACGTACGGCCACCATGACCGAGTACAAGCCCACGGTGCGCCTCGCCACCCGCGACGACGTCCCCAG
GGCCGTACGCACCCTCGCCGCCGCGTTCGCCGACTACCCCGCCACGCGCCACACCGTCGATCCGGACCGC
CACATCGAGCGGGTCACCGAGCTGCAAGAACTCTTCCTCACGCGCGTCGGGCTCGACATCGGCAAGGTGT
GGGTCGCGGACGACGGCGCCGCCGTGGCGGTCTGGACCACGCCGGAGAGCGTCGAAGCGGGGGCGGTGTT
CGCCGAGATCGGCCCGCGCATGGCCGAGTTGAGCGGTTCCCGGCTGGCCGCGCAGCAACAGATGGAAGGC
CTCCTGGCGCCGCACCGGCCCAAGGAGCCCGCGTGGTTCCTGGCCACCGTCGGAGTCTCGCCCGACCACC
AGGGCAAGGGTCTGGGCAGCGCCGTCGTGCTCCCCGGAGTGGAGGCGGCCGAGCGCGCCGGGGTGCCCGC
CTTCCTGGAGACCTCCGCGCCCCGCAACCTCCCCTTCTACGAGCGGCTCGGCTTCACCGTCACCGCCGAC
GTCGAGGTGCCCGAAGGACCGCGCACCTGGTGCATGACCCGCAAGCCCGGTGCCTGAACGCGTTAAGTCG
ACAATCAACCTCTGGATTACAAAATTTGTGAAAGATTGACTGGTATTCTTAACTATGTTGCTCCTTTTAC
GCTATGTGGATACGCTGCTTTAATGCCTTTGTATCATGCTATTGCTTCCCGTATGGCTTTCATTTTCTCC
TCCTTGTATAAATCCTGGTTGCTGTCTCTTTATGAGGAGTTGTGGCCCGTTGTCAGGCAACGTGGCGTGG
TGTGCACTGTGTTTGCTGACGCAACCCCCACTGGTTGGGGCATTGCCACCACCTGTCAGCTCCTTTCCGG
GACTTTCGCTTTCCCCCTCCCTATTGCCACGGCGGAACTCATCGCCGCCTGCCTTGCCCGCTGCTGGACA
GGGGCTCGGCTGTTGGGCACTGACAATTCCGTGGTGTTGTCGGGGAAATCATCGTCCTTTCCTTGGCTGC
TCGCCTGTGTTGCCACCTGGATTCTGCGCGGGACGTCCTTCTGCTACGTCCCTTCGGCCCTCAATCCAGC
GGACCTTCCTTCCCGCGGCCTGCTGCCGGCTCTGCGGCCTCTTCCGCGTCTTCGCCTTCGCCCTCAGACG
AGTCGGATCTCCCTTTGGGCCGCCTCCCCGCGTCGACTTTAAGACCAATGACTTACAAGGCAGCTGTAGA
TCTTAGCCACTTTTTAAAAGAAAAGGGGGGACTGGAAGGGCTAATTCACTCCCAACGAAGACAAGATCTG
CTTTTTGCTTGTACTGGGTCTCTCTGGTTAGACCAGATCTGAGCCTGGGAGCTCTCTGGCTAACTAGGGA
ACCCACTGCTTAAGCCTCAATAAAGCTTGCCTTGAGTGCTTCAAGTAGTGTGTGCCCGTCTGTTGTGTGA
CTCTGGTAACTAGAGATCCCTCAGACCCTTTTAGTCAGTGTGGAAAATCTCTAGCAGTACGTATAGTAGT
TCATGTCATCTTATTATTCAGTATTTATAACTTGCAAAGAAATGAATATCAGAGAGTGAGAGGAACTTGT
TTATTGCAGCTTATAATGGTTACAAATAAAGCAATAGCATCACAAATTTCACAAATAAAGCATTTTTTTC
ACTGCATTCTAGTTGTGGTTTGTCCAAACTCATCAATGTATCTTATCATGTCTGGCTCTAGCTATCCCGC
CCCTAACTCCGCCCATCCCGCCCCTAACTCCGCCCAGTTCCGCCCATTCTCCGCCCCATGGCTGACTAAT
TTTTTTTATTTATGCAGAGGCCGAGGCCGCCTCGGCCTCTGAGCTATTCCAGAAGTAGTGAGGAGGCTTT
TTTGGAGGCCTAGGGACGTACCCAATTCGCCCTATAGTGAGTCGTATTACGCGCGCTCACTGGCCGTCGT
TTTACAACGTCGTGACTGGGAAAACCCTGGCGTTACCCAACTTAATCGCCTTGCAGCACATCCCCCTTTC
GCCAGCTGGCGTAATAGCGAAGAGGCCCGCACCGATCGCCCTTCCCAACAGTTGCGCAGCCTGAATGGCG
AATGGG
[124 nt withheld, positions 3367-3490]
C
[91 nt withheld, positions 3492-3582]
A
[49 nt withheld, positions 3584-3632]
CCTTTGACGTTGGAGTCCACGTTCTTT
[37 nt withheld, positions 3660-3696]
ACCCTATCTCGGTCTATTCTTTTGATTTATAAGGGATTTTGCCGATTTCGGCCTATTGGTTAAAAAATGA
GCTGATTTAACAAAAATTTAACGCGAATTTTAACAAAATATTAACGCTTACAATTTAGGTGGCACTTTTC
GGGGAAATGTGCGCGGAACCCCTATTTGTTTATTTTTCTAAATACATTCAAATATGTATCCGCTCATGAG
ACAATAACCCTGATAAATGCTTCAATAATATTGAAAAAGGAAGAGTATGAGTATTCAACATTTCCGTGTC
GCCCTTATTCCCTTTTTTGCGGCATTTTGCCTTCCTGTTTTTGCTCACCCAGAAACGCTGGTGAAAGTAA
AAGATGCTGAAGATCAGTTGGGTGCACGAGTGGGTTACATCGAACTGGATCTCAACAGCGGTAAGATCCT
TGAGAGTTTTCGCCCCGAAGAACGTTTTCCAATGATGAGCACTTTTAAAGTTCTGCTATGTGGCGCGGTA
TTATCCCGTATTGACGCCGGGCAAGAGCAACTCGGTCGCCGCATACACTATTCTCAGAATGACTTGGTTG
AGTACTCACCAGTCACAGAAAAGCATCTTACGGATGGCATGACAGTAAGAGAATTATGCAGTGCTGCCAT
AACCATGAGTGATAACACTGCGGCCAACTTACTTCTGACAACGATCGGAGGACCGAAGGAGCTAACCGCT
TTTTTGCACAACATGGGGGATCATGTAACTCGCCTTGATCGTTGGGAACCGGAGCTGAATGAAGCCATAC
CAAACGACGAGCGTGACACCACGATGCCTGTAGCAATGGCAACAACGTTGCGCAAACTATTAACTGGCGA
ACTACTTACTCTAGCTTCCCGGCAACAATTAATAGACTGGATGGAGGCGGATAAAGTTGCAGGACCACTT
CTGCGCTCGGCCCTTCCGGCTGGCTGGTTTATTGCTGATAAATCTGGAGCCGGTGAGCGTGGGTCTCGCG
GTATCATTGCAGCACTGGGGCCAGATGGTAAGCCCTCCCGTATCGTAGTTATCTACACGACGGGGAGTCA
GGCAACTATGGATGAACGAAATAGACAGATCGCTGAGATAGGTGCCTCACTGATTAAGCATTGGTAACTG
TCAGACCAAGTTTACTCATATATACTTTAGATTGATTTAAAACTTCATTTTTAATTTAAAAGGATCTAGG
TGAAGATCCTTTTTGATAATCTCATGACCAAAATCCCTTAACGTGAGTTTTCGTTCCACTGAGCGTCAGA
CCCCGTAGAAAAGATCAAAGGATCTTCTTGAGATCCTTTTTTTCTGCGCGTAATCTGCTGCTTGCAAACA
AAAAAACCACCGCTACCAGCGGTGGTTTGTTTGCCGGATCAAGAGCTACCAACTCTTTTTCCGAAGGTAA
CTGGCTTCAGCAGAGCGCAGATACCAAATACTGTTCTTCTAGTGTAGCCGTAGTTAGGCCACCACTTCAA
GAACTCTGTAGCACCGCCTACATACCTCGCTCTGCTAATCCTGTTACCAGTGGCTGCTGCCAGTGGCGAT
AAGTCGTGTCTTACCGGGTTGGACTCAAGACGATAGTTACCGGATAAGGCGCAGCGGTCGGGCTGAACGG
GGGGTTCGTGCACACAGCCCAGCTTGGAGCGAACGACCTACACCGAACTGAGATACCTACAGCGTGAGCT
ATGAGAAAGCGCCACGCTTCCCGAAGGGAGAAAGGCGGACAGGTATCCGGTAAGCGGCAGGGTCGGAACA
GGAGAGCGCACGAGGGAGCTTCCAGGGGGAAACGCCTGGTATCTTTATAGTCCTGTCGGGTTTCGCCACC
TCTGACTTGAGCGTCGATTTTTGTGATGCTCGTCAGGGGGGCGGAGCCTATGGAAAAACGCCAGCAACGC
GGCCTTTTTACGGTTCCTGGCCTTTTGCTGGCCTTTTGCTCACATGTTCTTTCCTGCGTTATCCCCTGAT
TCTGTGGATAACCGTATTACCGCCTTTGAGTGAGCTGATACCGCTCGCCGCAGCCGAACGACCGAGCGCA
GCGAGTCAGTGAGCGAGGAAGCGGAAGAGCGCCCAATACGCAAACCGCCTCTCCCCGCGCGTTGGCCGAT
TCATTAATGCAGCTGGCACGACAGGTTTCCCGACTGGAAAGCGGGCAGTGAGCGCAACGCAATTAATGTG
AGTTAGCTCACTCATTAGGCACCCCAGGCTTTACACTTTATGCTTCCGGCTCGTATGTTGTGTGGAATTG
TGAGCGGATAACAATTTCACACAGGAAACAGCTATGACCATGATTACGCCAAGCGCGCAATTAACCCTCA
CTAAAGGGAACAAAAGCTGGAGCTGCAAGCTTAATGTAGTCTTATGCAATACTCTTGTAGTCTTGCAACA
TGGTAACGATGAGTTAGCAACATGCCTTACAAGGAGAGAAAAAGCACCGTGCATGCCGATTGGTGGAAGT
AAGGTGGTACGATCGTGCCTTATTAGGAAGGCAACAGACGGGTCTGACATGGATTGGACGAACCACTGAA
TTGCCGCATTGCAGAGATATTGTATTTAAGTGCCTAGCTCGATACATAAACGGGTCTCTCTGGTTAGACC
AGATCTGAGCCTGGGAGCTCTCTGGCTAACTAGGGAACCCACTGCTTAAGCCTCAATAAAGCTTGCCTTG
AGTGCTTCAAGTAGTGTGTGCCCGTCTGTTGTGTGACTCTGGTAACTAGAGATCCCTCAGACCCTTTTAG
TCAGTGTGGAAAATCTCTAGCAGTGGCGCCCGAACAGGGACTTGAAAGCGAAAGGGAAACCAGAGGAGCT
CTCTCGACGCAGGACTCGGCTTGCTGAAGCGCGCACGGCAAGAGGCGAGGGGCGGCGACTGGTGAGTACG
CCAAAAATTTTGACTAGCGGAGGCTAGAAGGAGAGAGATGGGTGCGAGAGCGTCAGTATTAAGCGGGGGA
GAATTAGATCGCGATGGGAAAAAATTCGGTTAAGGCCAGGGGGAAAGAAAAAATATAAATTAAAACATAT
AGTATGGGCAAGCAGGGAGCTAGAACGATTCGCAGTTAATCCTGGCCTGTTAGAAACATCAGAAGGCTGT
AGACAAATACTGGGACAGCTACAACCATCCCTTCAGACAGGATCAGAAGAACTTAGATCATTATATAATA
CAGTAGCAACCCTCTATTGTGTGCATCAAAGGATAGAGATAAAAGACACCAAGGAAGCTTTAGACAAGAT
AGAGGAAGAGCAAAACAAAAGTAAGACCACCGCACAGCAAGCGGCCGCTGATCTTCAGACCTGGAGGAGG
AGATATGAGGGACAATTGGAGAAGTGAATTATATAAATATAAAGTAGTAAAAATTGAACCATTAGGAGTA
GCACCCACCAAGGCAAAGAGAAGAGTGGTGCAGAGAGAAAAAAGAGCAGTGGGAATAGGAGCTTTGTTCC
TTGGGTTCTTGGGAGCAGCAGGAAGCACTATGGGCGCAGCGTCAATGACGCTGACGGTACAGGCCAGACA
ATTATTGTCTGGTATAGTGCAGCAGCAGAACAATTTGCTGAGGGCTATTGAGGCGCAACAGCATCTGTTG
CAACTCACAGTCTGGGGCATCAAGCAGCTCCAGGCAAGAATCCTGGCTGTGGAAAGATACCTAAAGGATC
AACAGCTCCTGGGGATTTGGGGTTGCTCTGGAAAACTCATTTGCACCACTGCTGTGCCTTGGAATGCTAG
TTGGAGTAATAAATCTCTGGAACAGATTTGGAATCACACGACCTGGATGGAGTGGGACAGAGAAATTAAC
AATTACACAAGCTTAATACACTCCTTAATTGAAGAATCGCAAAACCAGCAAGAAAAGAATGAACAAGAAT
TATTGGAATTAGATAAATGGGCAAGTTTGTGGAATTGGTTTAACATAACAAATTGGCTGTGGTATATAAA
ATTATTCATAATGATAGTAGGAGGCTTGGTAGGTTTAAGAATAGTTTTTGCTGTACTTTCTATAGTGAAT
AGAGTTAGGCAGGGATATTCACCATTATCGTTTCAGACCCACCTCCCAACCCCGAGGGGACCCAGAGAGG
GCCTATTTCCCATGATTCCTTCATATTTGCATATACGATACAAGGCTGTTAGAGAGATAATTAGAATTAA
TTTGACTGTAAACACAAAGATATTAGTACAAAATACGTGACGTAGAAAGTAATAATTTCTTGGGTAGTTT
GCAGTTTTAAAATTATGTTTTAAAATGGACTATCATATGCTTACCGTAACTTGAAAGTATTTCGATTTCT
TGGCTTTATATATCTTGTGGAAAGGACGAAACACCGTAGACTTGCCCACATCAGTGGTTTTAGAGCTAGA
AATAGCAAGTTAAAATAAGGCTAGTCCGTTATCAACTTGAAAAAGTGGCACCGAGTCGGTGCTTTTTTAA
GCTTGGCGTAACTAGATCTTGAGACAAATGGCAGTATTCATCCACAATTTTAAAAGAAAAGGGGGGATTG
GGGGGTACAGTGCAGGGGAAAGAATAGTAGACATAATAGCAACAGACATACAAACTAAAGAATTACAAAA
ACAAATTACAAAAATTCAAAATTTTCGGGTTTATTACAGGGACAGCAGAGATCCACTTTGGCGCCGGCTC
GAGGGGG
