>Addgene plasmid #76146 | CLP1 gRNA (BRDN0001146499) | depositor partial sequence | sequence record 143606 | Target Sequence
TAGACTTGCCCACATCAGTG
