>Addgene plasmid #76146 | CLP1 gRNA (BRDN0001146499) | addgene partial sequence | sequence record 185275 | hU6-F
TAGAAAGTAATAATTTCTTGGGTAGTTTGCAGTTTTAAAATTATGTTTTAAAATGGACTATCATATGCTT
ACCGTAACTTGAAAGTATTTCGATTTCTTGGCTTTATATATCTTGTGGAAAGGACGAAACACCGTAGACT
TGCCCACATCAGTGGTTTTAGAGCTAGAAATAGCAAGTTAAAATAAGGCTAGTCCGTTATCAACTTGAAA
AAGTGGCACCGAGTCGGTGCTTTTTTAAGCTTGGCGTAACTAGATCTTGAGACAAATGGCAGTATTCATC
CACAATTTTAAAAGAAAAGGGGGGATTGGGGGGTACAGTGCAGGGGAAAGAATAGTAGACATAATAGCAA
CAGACATACAAACTAAAGAATTACAAAAACAAATTACAAAAATTCAAAATTTTCGGGTTTATTACAGGGA
CAGCAGAGATCCACTTTGGCGCCGGCTCGAGGGGGCCCGGGTGCAAAGATGGATAAAGTTTTAAACAGAG
AGGAATCTTTGCAGCTAATGGACCTTCTAGGTCTTGAAAGGAGTGGGAATTGGCTCCGGTGCCCGTCAGT
GGGCAGAGCG
